Addgene plasmid #193858: pOPINB-HOIL-1 full-length (1–510)
Purpose: Expression of human His-tagged HOIL-1 (RBCK1) full-length (1–510) codon optimized for E. coli
Depositing lab: Bernhard Lechtenberg. Depositing organization: Walter and Eliza Hall Institute of Medical Research. Publication: The unifying catalytic mechanism of the RING-between-RING E3 ubiquitin ligase family. Wang XS, Cotton TR, Trevelyan SJ, Richardson LW, Lee WT, Silke J, Lechtenberg BC. Nat Commun. 2023 Jan 11;14(1):168. doi: 10.1038/s41467-023-35871-z. PubMed 36631489.
Backbone
  Vector backbone: pOPINB
  Backbone size w/o insert (bp): 5642
  Total vector size (bp): 6843
  Vector type: Bacterial Expression
Growth in bacteria
  Bacterial resistance: Kanamycin, 50 μg/mL
  Growth temperature: 37°C
  Growth strain: DH5alpha
  Copy number: Unknown
Gene/Insert
  Gene/Insert name: HOIL-1 (alt names: Heme-oxidized IRP2 ubiquitin ligase 1; RBCK1; RanBP-type and C3HC4-type zinc finger-containing protein 1)
  Species: H. sapiens (human)
  Mutation: Codon optimised for expression in E. coli
  GenBank ID: NM_031229
  Entrez Gene: RBCK1 (a.k.a. C20orf18, HOIL-1, HOIL1, PBMEI, PGBM1, RBCK2, RNF54, UBCE7IP3, XAP3, XAP4, ZRANB4)
  Promoter: T7
  Tag / fusion protein: 6x-His tag (N terminal on backbone); 3C protease cleavage site (N terminal on backbone)
  Cloning method: Ligation Independent Cloning
  Sequencing primers: 5′ T7; 3′ T7 terminal
Terms and licenses: Academic/Nonprofit Terms; Industry Terms: Not Available to Industry
How to cite: pOPINB-HOIL-1 full-length (1–510) was a gift from Bernhard Lechtenberg (Addgene plasmid # 193858 ; http://n2t.net/addgene:193858 ; RRID:Addgene_193858)
