[The description below was written by a language model from this plasmid's Addgene catalogue record and pLannotate feature annotations shown in this document.]
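Description:
pOPINB-HOIL-1 full-length (1–510) is a bacterial expression plasmid built on the pOPINB backbone for producing full-length human HOIL-1 (RBCK1, residues 1–510) in E. coli from a coding sequence that has been codon-optimised for that host. The plasmid is about 6.8 kb and is selected with kanamycin through an aph(3')-Ia resistance gene. It replicates from a ColE1/pMB1-type origin accompanied by the pBR322 bom region and the rop gene, which moderates copy number; the catalogue lists copy number as unknown. An f1 phage origin is also present, and short tetracycline-resistance fragments flanking the lacI region appear to be non-functional backbone remnants.

Expression follows the standard pET-style arrangement: a T7 promoter immediately followed by a lac operator, the T7 gene 10 ribosome binding site, the open reading frame and a T7 terminator, with a plasmid-borne lacI gene supplying repressor. Transcription therefore needs a host providing T7 RNA polymerase and is induced with IPTG. The backbone contributes an N-terminal 6xHis tag and a 3C protease cleavage site, so the protein can be captured by metal-affinity chromatography and the tag then removed. The small "capTEV" fragment annotated just upstream of RBCK1 most likely corresponds to this His tag. A short His-tag fragment and a "SET1" fragment are annotated downstream of the insert, and the record does not indicate that they are translated as part of the product. The insert was introduced by ligation-independent cloning.

HOIL-1 is a RING-between-RING E3 ubiquitin ligase and a component of the LUBAC complex. The associated publication concerns the catalytic mechanism of this ligase family, which is consistent with use of the plasmid to make recombinant protein for biochemical and structural studies.
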