Features (pLannotate 1.2.2; 20 found; start..end, strand, type, name):
     55..102     +  terminator     T7 terminator: transcription terminator for bacteriophage T7 RNA polymerase
    139..567     +  rep_origin     f1 ori (sequence partly withheld): f1 bacteriophage origin of replication; arrow indicates direction of (+) strand synthesis
    620..677     +  promoter       AmpR promoter (fragment): bla
    686..1501    -  CDS            KanR: aminoglycoside phosphotransferase; aph(3')-Ia; confers resistance to kanamycin in bacteria or G418 (Geneticin®) in eukaryotes
   1623..2211    +  rep_origin     ori: high-copy-number ColE1/pMB1/pBR322/pUC origin of replication
   2397..2536    -  misc_feature   bom: basis of mobility region from pBR322
   2638..2829    -  CDS            rop: Rop protein, which maintains plasmids at low copy number; rop
   2846..3226    +  CDS            YPB1_ECOLX: Protein predicted: Swiss-Prot protein existence level 4. From Escherichia coli.
   3298..3589    -  CDS            TcR (fragment): tetracycline efflux protein; tet; confers resistance to tetracycline
   3604..3625    -  protein_bind   CAP binding site: CAP binding activates transcription in the presence of cAMP. E. coli catabolite activator protein
   3638..4720    -  CDS            lacI: lac repressor; lacI; The lac repressor binds to the lac operator to inhibit transcription in E. coli. This inhibition can be relieved by adding lactose or isopropyl-β-D-thiogalactopyranoside (IPTG).
   4721..4798    -  promoter       lacI promoter: lacI
   4806..5085    -  CDS            TcR (fragment): tetracycline efflux protein; tet; confers resistance to tetracycline
   5107..5125    +  promoter       T7 promoter: promoter for bacteriophage T7 RNA polymerase
   5126..5150    +  protein_bind   lac operator: The lac repressor binds to the lac operator to inhibit transcription in E. coli. This inhibition can be relieved by adding lactose or isopropyl-β-D-thiogalactopyranoside (IPTG). lac repressor encoded by lacI
   5165..5187    +  RBS            RBS: efficient ribosome binding site from bacteriophage T7 gene 10 (Olins and Rangwala, 1989)
   5206..5222    +  CDS            capTEV™ (fragment): composite tag for in vivo biotinylation, TEV protease cleavage, and 6xHis tagging
   5257..6786    +  CDS            RBCK1: HOIL1_HUMAN - Also known as C20orf18, RNF54, UBCE7IP3, XAP3, XAP4. Experimental evidence at protein level: Swiss-Prot protein existence level 1. E3 ubiquitin-protein ligase, which accepts ubiquitin from specific E2 ubiquitin-conjugating enzymes, such as UBE2L3/UBCM4, and then transfers it to substrates. Functions as an E3 ligase for oxidized IREB2 and both heme and oxygen are necessary for IREB2 ubiquitination. Promotes ubiquitination of TAB2 and IRF3 and their degradation by the proteasome. Component of the LUBAC complex which conjugates linear ('Met-1'-linked) polyubiquitin chains to substra
   6810..6827    +  CDS            9xHis (fragment): 9xHis affinity tag
   6837..47      +  CDS            SET1 (fragment) (across the origin): solubility-enhancement tag derived from T7 phage gene 10B
>Addgene plasmid #193858 | pOPINB-HOIL-1 full-length (1–510) | addgene full sequence | sequence record 379617 | Addgene NGS Result
GCTAACAAAGCCCGAAAGGAAGCTGAGTTGGCTGCTGCCACCGCTGAGCAATAACTAGCATAACCCCTTG
GGGCCTCTAAACGGGTCTTGAGGGGTTTTTTGCTGAAAGGAGGAACTATATCCGGATTGGCGAATGGG
[124 nt withheld, positions 139-262]
C
[91 nt withheld, positions 264-354]
A
[49 nt withheld, positions 356-404]
CCTTTGACGTTGGAGTCCACGTTCTTT
[37 nt withheld, positions 432-468]
ACCCTATCTCGGTCTATTCTTTTGATTTATAAGGGATTTTGCCGATTTCGGCCTATTGGTTAAAAAATGA
GCTGATTTAACAAAAATTTAACGCGAATTTTAACAAAATATTAACGCTTACAATTTAGGTGGCACTTTTC
GGGGAAATGTGCGCGGAACCCCTATTTGTTTATTTTTCTAAATACATTCAAATATGTATCCGCTCATGAA
TTAATTCTTAGAAAAACTCATCGAGCATCAAATGAAACTGCAATTTATTCATATCAGGATTATCAATACC
ATATTTTTGAAAAAGCCGTTTCTGTAATGAAGGAGAAAACTCACCGAGGCAGTTCCATAGGATGGCAAGA
TCCTGGTATCGGTCTGCGATTCCGACTCGTCCAACATCAATACAACCTATTAATTTCCCCTCGTCAAAAA
TAAGGTTATCAAGTGAGAAATCACCATGAGTGACGACTGAATCCGGTGAGAATGGCAAAAGTTTATGCAT
TTCTTTCCAGACTTGTTCAACAGGCCAGCCATTACGCTCGTCATCAAAATCACTCGCATCAACCAAACCG
TTATTCATTCGTGATTGCGCCTGAGCGAGACGAAATACGCGATCGCTGTTAAAAGGACAATTACAAACAG
GAATCGAATGCAACCGGCGCAGGAACACTGCCAGCGCATCAACAATATTTTCACCTGAATCAGGATATTC
TTCTAATACCTGGAATGCTGTTTTCCCGGGGATCGCAGTGGTGAGTAACCATGCATCATCAGGAGTACGG
ATAAAATGCTTGATGGTCGGAAGAGGCATAAATTCCGTCAGCCAGTTTAGTCTGACCATCTCATCTGTAA
CATCATTGGCAACGCTACCTTTGCCATGTTTCAGAAACAACTCTGGCGCATCGGGCTTCCCATACAATCG
ATAGATTGTCGCACCTGATTGCCCGACATTATCGCGAGCCCATTTATACCCATATAAATCAGCATCCATG
TTGGAATTTAATCGCGGCCTAGAGCAAGACGTTTCCCGTTGAATATGGCTCATAACACCCCTTGTATTAC
TGTTTATGTAAGCAGACAGTTTTATTGTTCATGACCAAAATCCCTTAACGTGAGTTTTCGTTCCACTGAG
CGTCAGACCCCGTAGAAAAGATCAAAGGATCTTCTTGAGATCCTTTTTTTCTGCGCGTAATCTGCTGCTT
GCAAACAAAAAAACCACCGCTACCAGCGGTGGTTTGTTTGCCGGATCAAGAGCTACCAACTCTTTTTCCG
AAGGTAACTGGCTTCAGCAGAGCGCAGATACCAAATACTGTCCTTCTAGTGTAGCCGTAGTTAGGCCACC
ACTTCAAGAACTCTGTAGCACCGCCTACATACCTCGCTCTGCTAATCCTGTTACCAGTGGCTGCTGCCAG
TGGCGATAAGTCGTGTCTTACCGGGTTGGACTCAAGACGATAGTTACCGGATAAGGCGCAGCGGTCGGGC
TGAACGGGGGGTTCGTGCACACAGCCCAGCTTGGAGCGAACGACCTACACCGAACTGAGATACCTACAGC
GTGAGCTATGAGAAAGCGCCACGCTTCCCGAAGGGAGAAAGGCGGACAGGTATCCGGTAAGCGGCAGGGT
CGGAACAGGAGAGCGCACGAGGGAGCTTCCAGGGGGAAACGCCTGGTATCTTTATAGTCCTGTCGGGTTT
CGCCACCTCTGACTTGAGCGTCGATTTTTGTGATGCTCGTCAGGGGGGCGGAGCCTATGGAAAAACGCCA
GCAACGCGGCCTTTTTACGGTTCCTGGCCTTTTGCTGGCCTTTTGCTCACATGTTCTTTCCTGCGTTATC
CCCTGATTCTGTGGATAACCGTATTACCGCCTTTGAGTGAGCTGATACCGCTCGCCGCAGCCGAACGACC
GAGCGCAGCGAGTCAGTGAGCGAGGAAGCGGAAGAGCGCCTGATGCGGTATTTTCTCCTTACGCATCTGT
GCGGTATTTCACACCGCAATGGTGCACTCTCAGTACAATCTGCTCTGATGCCGCATAGTTAAGCCAGTAT
ACACTCCGCTATCGCTACGTGACTGGGTCATGGCTGCGCCCCGACACCCGCCAACACCCGCTGACGCGCC
CTGACGGGCTTGTCTGCTCCCGGCATCCGCTTACAGACAAGCTGTGACCGTCTCCGGGAGCTGCATGTGT
CAGAGGTTTTCACCGTCATCACCGAAACGCGCGAGGCAGCTGCGGTAAAGCTCATCAGCGTGGTCGTGAA
GCGATTCACAGATGTCTGCCTGTTCATCCGCGTCCAGCTCGTTGAGTTTCTCCAGAAGCGTTAATGTCTG
GCTTCTGATAAAGCGGGCCATGTTAAGGGCGGTTTTTTCCTGTTTGGTCACTGATGCCTCCGTGTAAGGG
GGATTTCTGTTCATGGGGGTAATGATACCGATGAAACGAGAGAGGATGCTCACGATACGGGTTACTGATG
ATGAACATGCCCGGTTACTGGAACGTTGTGAGGGTAAACAACTGGCGGTATGGATGCGGCGGGACCAGAG
AAAAATCACTCAGGGTCAATGCCAGCGCTTCGTTAATACAGATGTAGGTGTTCCACAGGGTAGCCAGCAG
CATCCTGCGATGCAGATCCGGAACATAATGGTGCAGGGCGCTGACTTCCGCGTTTCCAGACTTTACGAAA
CACGGAAACCGAAGACCATTCATGTTGTTGCTCAGGTCGCAGACGTTTTGCAGCAGCAGTCGCTTCACGT
TCGCTCGCGTATCGGTGATTCATTCTGCTAACCAGTAAGGCAACCCCGCCAGCCTAGCCGGGTCCTCAAC
GACAGGAGCACGATCATGCGCACCCGTGGGGCCGCCATGCCGGCGATAATGGCCTGCTTCTCGCCGAAAC
GTTTGGTGGCGGGACCAGTGACGAAGGCTTGAGCGAGGGCGTGCAAGATTCCGAATACCGCAAGCGACAG
GCCGATCATCGTCGCGCTCCAGCGAAAGCGGTCCTCGCCGAAAATGACCCAGAGCGCTGCCGGCACCTGT
CCTACGAGTTGCATGATAAAGAAGACAGTCATAAGTGCGGCGACGATAGTCATGCCCCGCGCCCACCGGA
AGGAGCTGACTGGGTTGAAGGCTCTCAAGGGCATCGGTCGAGATCCCGGTGCCTAATGAGTGAGCTAACT
TACATTAATTGCGTTGCGCTCACTGCCCGCTTTCCAGTCGGGAAACCTGTCGTGCCAGCTGCATTAATGA
ATCGGCCAACGCGCGGGGAGAGGCGGTTTGCGTATTGGGCGCCAGGGTGGTTTTTCTTTTCACCAGTGAG
ACGGGCAACAGCTGATTGCCCTTCACCGCCTGGCCCTGAGAGAGTTGCAGCAAGCGGTCCACGCTGGTTT
GCCCCAGCAGGCGAAAATCCTGTTTGATGGTGGTTAACGGCGGGATATAACATGAGCTGTCTTCGGTATC
GTCGTATCCCACTACCGAGATATCCGCACCAACGCGCAGCCCGGACTCGGTAATGGCGCGCATTGCGCCC
AGCGCCATCTGATCGTTGGCAACCAGCATCGCAGTGGGAACGATGCCCTCATTCAGCATTTGCATGGTTT
GTTGAAAACCGGACATGGCACTCCAGTCGCCTTCCCGTTCCGCTATCGGCTGAATTTGATTGCGAGTGAG
ATATTTATGCCAGCCAGCCAGACGCAGACGCGCCGAGACAGAACTTAATGGGCCCGCTAACAGCGCGATT
TGCTGGTGACCCAATGCGACCAGATGCTCCACGCCCAGTCGCGTACCGTCTTCATGGGAGAAAATAATAC
TGTTGATGGGTGTCTGGTCAGAGACATCAAGAAATAACGCCGGAACATTAGTGCAGGCAGCTTCCACAGC
AATGGCATCCTGGTCATCCAGCGGATAGTTAATGATCAGCCCACTGACGCGTTGCGCGAGAAGATTGTGC
ACCGCCGCTTTACAGGCTTCGACGCCGCTTCGTTCTACCATCGACACCACCACGCTGGCACCCAGTTGAT
CGGCGCGAGATTTAATCGCCGCGACAATTTGCGACGGCGCGTGCAGGGCCAGACTGGAGGTGGCAACGCC
AATCAGCAACGACTGTTTGCCCGCCAGTTGTTGTGCCACGCGGTTGGGAATGTAATTCAGCTCCGCCATC
GCCGCTTCCACTTTTTCCCGCGTTTTCGCAGAAACGTGGCTGGCCTGGTTCACCACGCGGGAAACGGTCT
GATAAGAGACACCGGCATACTCTGCGACATCGTATAACGTTACTGGTTTCACATTCACCACCCTGAATTG
ACTCTCTTCCGGGCGCTATCATGCCATACCGCGAAAGGTTTTGCGCCATTCGATGGTGTCCGGGATCTCG
ACGCTCTCCCTTATGCGACTCCTGCATTAGGAAGCAGCCCAGTAGTAGGTTGAGGCCGTTGAGCACCGCC
GCCGCAAGGAATGGTGCATGCAAGGAGATGGCGCCCAACAGTCCCCCGGCCACGGGGCCTGCCACCATAC
CCACGCCGAAACAAGCGCTCATGAGCCCGAAGTGGCGAGCCCGATCTTCCCCATCGGTGATGTCGGCGAT
ATAGGCGCCAGCAACCGCACCTGTGGCGCCGGTGATGCCGGCCACGATGCGTCCGGCGTAGAGGATCGAG
ATCTCGATCCCGCGAAATTAATACGACTCACTATAGGGGAATTGTGAGCGGATAACAATTCCCCTCTAGA
AATAATTTTGTTTAACTTTAAGAAGGAGATATACCATGGGCAGCAGCCATCATCATCATCATCACAGCAG
CGGTCTGGAAGTTCTGTTTCAGGGCCCGATGGATGAGAAAACCAAGAAAGCGGAAGAGATGGCGCTGTCG
CTGACCCGCGCGGTGGCGGGCGGCGATGAACAGGTGGCGATGAAATGCGCCATCTGGCTGGCGGAACAGC
GCGTGCCGCTGTCGGTGCAGCTGAAACCGGAAGTCAGCCCGACGCAGGATATTCGCCTGTGGGTCAGCGT
GGAAGATGCGCAGATGCATACCGTCACCATCTGGCTGACCGTGCGCCCGGATATGACCGTTGCCAGCCTG
AAAGATATGGTGTTCCTGGATTACGGCTTCCCGCCGGTGCTGCAACAGTGGGTGATTGGTCAGCGTCTGG
CGCGCGATCAGGAAACGCTGCACAGCCACGGCGTGCGCCAGAACGGCGACAGCGCCTATCTGTATCTGCT
GTCGGCGCGTAACACCAGCCTGAATCCGCAGGAACTGCAACGTGAACGCCAGCTGCGTATGCTGGAAGAT
CTGGGCTTTAAAGACCTGACGCTGCAACCGCGCGGCCCGCTGGAACCGGGTCCGCCGAAACCGGGCGTGC
CGCAGGAACCGGGTCGTGGTCAGCCGGATGCGGTGCCGGAACCGCCGCCGGTTGGCTGGCAGTGCCCTGG
CTGCACCTTTATCAACAAACCGACGCGTCCGGGCTGCGAAATGTGTTGCCGTGCGCGTCCGGAAGCGTAT
CAGGTTCCTGCCAGCTATCAGCCGGATGAAGAAGAACGTGCGCGTCTGGCGGGCGAAGAAGAAGCGCTGC
GCCAGTATCAGCAGCGTAAACAGCAGCAGCAGGAAGGTAACTATCTGCAACATGTGCAGCTGGATCAGCG
CAGCCTGGTGCTGAATACCGAACCGGCAGAATGCCCGGTTTGCTACAGCGTGCTGGCACCGGGCGAAGCG
GTGGTGCTGCGTGAATGCCTGCATACCTTCTGCCGTGAATGCCTGCAGGGCACCATTCGCAACAGCCAGG
AAGCGGAAGTGAGCTGCCCGTTTATTGATAACACCTACAGCTGCAGCGGCAAACTGCTGGAACGTGAAAT
CAAAGCGCTGCTGACGCCGGAAGATTATCAGCGTTTTCTGGATCTGGGCATCAGCATTGCCGAAAACCGC
AGCGCCTTTAGCTATCACTGTAAAACGCCGGATTGCAAAGGCTGGTGCTTCTTTGAAGATGATGTTAACG
AATTTACCTGCCCGGTTTGCTTCCACGTTAACTGCCTGCTGTGCAAAGCGATTCATGAACAGATGAACTG
CAAAGAGTATCAGGAAGATCTGGCGCTGCGTGCGCAGAACGATGTGGCGGCGCGTCAGACCACCGAAATG
CTGAAAGTGATGCTGCAACAGGGCGAAGCGATGCGCTGCCCGCAGTGCCAGATTGTGGTGCAGAAGAAAG
ATGGCTGCGACTGGATCCGCTGCACCGTTTGCCATACCGAAATCTGCTGGGTGACCAAAGGTCCGCGCTG
GGGGCCGGGCGGCCCGGGTGATACCAGCGGCGGCTGCCGCTGCCGCGTGAACGGTATTCCGTGCCATCCT
TCCTGCCAGAACTGTCACTAAAGCTTTCTAGACCATTTAAACACCACCACCACCACCACTGAGATCCGGC
T
